Addgene plasmid #29073: pEMS1158
Purpose: Expression of the eGFP reporter gene was not detected in the brain and eye.
Depositing lab: Elizabeth Simpson. Depositing organization: University of British Columbia. Publication: A regulatory toolbox of MiniPromoters to drive selective expression in the brain. Portales-Casamar E, Swanson DJ, Liu L, de Leeuw CN, Banks KG, Ho Sui SJ, Fulton DL, Ali J, Amirabbasi M, Arenillas DJ, Babyak N, Black SF, Bonaguro RJ, Brauer E, Candido TR, Castellarin M, Chen J, Chen Y, Cheng JC, Chopra V, Docking TR, Dreolini L, D'Souza CA, Flynn EK, Glenn R, Hatakka K, Hearty TG, Imanian B, Jiang S, Khorasan-zadeh S, Komljenovic I, Laprise S, Liao NY, Lim JS, Lithwick S, Liu F, Liu J, Lu M, McConechy M, McLeod AJ, Milisavljevic M, Mis J, O'Connor K, Palma B, Palmquist DL, Schmouth JF, Swanson MI, Tam B, Ticoll A, Turner JL, Varhol R, Vermeulen J, Watkins RF, Wilson G, Wong BK, Wong SH, Wong TY, Yang GS, Ypsilanti AR, Jones SJ, Holt RA, Goldowitz D, Wasserman WW, Simpson EM. Proc Natl Acad Sci U S A. 2010 Sep 21. 107(38):16589-94. 10.1073/pnas.1009158107 PubMed 20807748.
Backbone
  Vector backbone: pEMS1306
  Backbone size w/o insert (bp): 16454
  Vector type: Pleiades Promoter Project [sic, Pleaides Plieades]
Growth in bacteria
  Bacterial resistance: Ampicillin, 100 μg/mL
  Growth temperature: 37°C
  Growth strain: DH5alpha
  Growth instructions: DH10B
  Copy number: High Copy
Gene/Insert
  Gene/Insert name: Ple30 (alt names: CD68; Macrosialin precursor (GP110) (CD68 antigen))
  Species: H. sapiens (human)
  Insert size (bp): 822
  Entrez Gene: CD68 (a.k.a. GP110, LAMP4, SCARD1)
  Tag / fusion protein: EGFP-NLS (C terminal on backbone)
  Cloning method: Restriction Enzyme; 5′ cloning site FseI (unknown if destroyed); 3′ cloning site AscI (unknown if destroyed)
  Sequencing primers: 5′ Unknown
Terms and licenses: Academic/Nonprofit Terms; Industry Terms: Not Available to Industry
How to cite: pEMS1158 was a gift from Elizabeth Simpson (Addgene plasmid # 29073 ; http://n2t.net/addgene:29073 ; RRID:Addgene_29073)
