[The description below was written by a language model from this plasmid's Addgene catalogue record.]
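Description:
pEMS1158 is a plasmid from the Pleiades Promoter Project, a programme that designed compact human "MiniPromoters" intended to drive region- or cell-type-selective expression in the brain. It is built on the large pEMS1306 backbone (about 16.5 kb without insert) and is maintained in E. coli as a high-copy plasmid under ampicillin selection. No feature table accompanies the record, so it does not specify the origin of replication or the other elements that make up this sizeable backbone, and it does not state how the construct is delivered to mammalian cells or animals.

The insert is Ple30, an 822 bp MiniPromoter derived from regulatory sequence of the human CD68 gene (macrosialin, also known as GP110, LAMP4 or SCARD1), cloned between FseI and AscI sites. It sits upstream of a backbone-encoded EGFP-NLS reporter. Although the catalogue lists this as a C-terminal tag, the insert is a promoter element rather than a coding sequence, so the arrangement is best read as Ple30 driving transcription of a nuclear-localised green fluorescent protein. The nuclear localisation signal concentrates fluorescence in nuclei, which makes it easier to identify individual expressing cells in tissue.

The construct was made to test whether Ple30 could confer selective expression in vivo. The recorded outcome is negative: eGFP reporter expression was not detected in the brain or eye. The plasmid is therefore mainly useful as a documented reference point in the MiniPromoter collection, or as a source of the Ple30 element for testing in other tissues or contexts.
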