>Addgene plasmid #29073 | pEMS1158 | addgene partial sequence | sequence record 36100 | EGFP-N 5'-CGTCGCCGTCCAGCTCGACCAG-3'
TGGGAAAGGAGGAAATGAAAGTCTCACTTCCTGTACTGGAGATGATCCCACCCACAGCCTGACTCAGGGG
CCTCAGCTCTAGCCACCTCTCTCTTAGTCATTAGTTTTTGTAATTAAGTTAGGGGACTGTTGGCCCTGCT
TCATCAGGGCAAAGTCAACAGTGTCACATGGGTGCAAACGGAGTCCTAGGGCAGTTGATCCACAGGGATC
CATGTGTCAAACTCAGCGAAACTTGCTTGGCAGTTGTGGCAAGTAGCTATGGGAACAGCTGAGGTACAGG
CCCCTCCCTTGGTGGGGAAATCGGTTTCCACTCCTTTCGTAAGGAGGAAGGAGGCTGAGGGGAGGGGGCC
CCTGGGAGGGAGCCTGCCCTGGGTTGCTAACCATCTCCTCTCTGCCAAAAGAAGTCCAGCATTAGAATTG
TGTGTGCCCCAGGCATGAAACAGCTCTGGCTATTAAGCAAGGGTGAAAAGGACTGTCCATCTGCTCTGAC
TACTGTAAGATCAC
